Addgene plasmid #48603: pFUSB4_TGGT
Depositing lab: Stephen Ekker. Depositing organization: Mayo Foundation for Medical Education and Research. Publication: High Efficiency In Vivo Genome Engineering with a Simplified 15-RVD GoldyTALEN Design. Ma AC, Lee HB, Clark KJ, Ekker SC. PLoS One. 2013 May 29;8(5):e65259. doi: 10.1371/journal.pone.0065259. Print 2013. PubMed 23734242.
Backbone
  Vector backbone: pFUS_B4
  Vector type: Mammalian Expression, TALEN
Growth in bacteria
  Bacterial resistance: Spectinomycin, 50 μg/mL
  Growth temperature: 37°C
  Growth strain: Top10
  Copy number: Unknown
Gene/Insert
  Gene/Insert name: RVD sequence: NG NN NN NG
  Species: Synthetic
  Cloning method: Unknown
  Sequencing primers: 5′ ttgatgcctggcagttccct; 3′ cgaaccgaacaggcttatgt
Terms and licenses: Academic/Nonprofit Terms; Industry Terms: Not Available to Industry
Depositor comments: Plasmid was created using Golden Gate cloning.
How to cite: pFUSB4_TGGT was a gift from Stephen Ekker (Addgene plasmid # 48603 ; http://n2t.net/addgene:48603 ; RRID:Addgene_48603)
