[The description below was written by a language model from this plasmid's Addgene catalogue record and pLannotate feature annotations shown in this document.]
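Description:
pFUSB4_TGGT is a small (about 2.9 kb) bacterial intermediate plasmid from a Golden Gate TALEN assembly system, built on the pFUS_B4 array vector. It carries a pre-assembled synthetic block of four TAL effector repeats whose repeat-variable diresidues are NG NN NN NG. Under the standard RVD code (NG recognising T, NN recognising G) this corresponds to the DNA target TGGT given in the name. The depositor notes that the plasmid was made by Golden Gate cloning, and the associated publication describes a simplified 15-RVD GoldyTALEN design for in vivo genome engineering.

The feature table annotates only backbone elements. These include a high-copy ColE1/pUC-type origin for propagation in E. coli and an intact aadA (SmR) gene conferring spectinomycin/streptomycin resistance, which matches the catalogued spectinomycin selection. A fragment of a class 1 integron Pc promoter and a remnant of a gentamicin resistance gene lie upstream of aadA. Short lacZα and lacI fragments remain, consistent with a lacZ screening cassette having been displaced by the repeat array, although the record does not say so. rrnB T1 and T2 terminators are also present. The TAL repeat insert itself is not annotated, presumably lying in the unannotated region.

Although the plasmid is catalogued under mammalian expression and TALEN vector types, no eukaryotic promoter, nuclease domain or polyadenylation signal is annotated. It is therefore best understood as a library component: a ready-made four-repeat module intended to be combined with other repeat arrays in a further Golden Gate step into a final TALEN expression backbone, reducing the number of assembly steps needed to build custom TALENs.
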