Features (pLannotate 1.2.2; 8 found; start..end, strand, type, name):
      3..39      -  CDS            lacZα (fragment): LacZα fragment of β-galactosidase; lacZ fragment
    596..619     +  promoter       Pc promoter (fragment): intI1 (promoter lies within the coding sequence); class 1 integron promoter
    795..851     +  CDS            GmR (fragment): gentamycin acetyltransferase; aacC1; confers resistance to gentamycin
    858..1649    +  CDS            SmR: aminoglycoside adenylyltransferase (Murphy, 1985); aadA; confers resistance to spectinomycin and streptomycin
   1742..2330    +  rep_origin     ori: high-copy-number ColE1/pMB1/pBR322/pUC origin of replication
   2513..2605    +  CDS            lacI (fragment): lac repressor; lacI; The lac repressor binds to the lac operator to inhibit transcription in E. coli. This inhibition can be relieved by adding lactose or isopropyl-β-D-thiogalactopyranoside (IPTG).
   2660..2687    -  terminator     rrnB T2 terminator: transcription terminator T2 from the E. coli rrnB gene
   2819..2862    +  terminator     rrnB T1 terminator: Escherichia coli rrnB; transcription terminator T1 from the E. coli rrnB gene
>Addgene plasmid #48603 | pFUSB4_TGGT | depositor full sequence | sequence record 70303 | Full Sequence
ATGTTTTCCCAGTCACGACGTTGTAAAACGACGGCCAGTCTTAAGCGTCTCATGGCCTGACCCCGGACCA
AGTGGTGGCCTATCGCCAGCAACGGTGGCGGCAAGCAAGCGCTCGAAACGGTGCAGCGGCTGTTGCCGGT
GCTGTGCCAGGACCATGGCCTGACCCCGGACCAAGTGGTGGCTATCGCCAGCAACAATGGCGGCAAGCAA
GCGCTCGAAACGGTGCAGCGGCTGTTGCCGGTGCTGTGCCAGGACCATGGCCTGACCCCGGACCAAGTGG
TGGCTATCGCCAGCAACAATGGCGGCAAGCAAGCGCTCGAAACGGTGCAGCGGCTGTTGCCGGTGCTGTG
CCAGGACCATGGCCTGACCCCGGACCAAGTGGTGGCTATCGCCAGCAACGGTGGCGGCAAGCAAGCGCTC
GAAACGGTGCAGCGGCTGTTGCCGGTGCTGTGCCAGGACCATGGCCTGACCCCGGACCAAGTGGTGGCTA
TCGAGACGTCTAGACCAGCCAGGACAGAAATGCCTCGACTTCGCTGCTACCCAAGGTTGCCGGGTGACGC
ACACCGTGGAAACGGATGAAGGCACGAACCCAGTGGACATAAGCCTGTTCGGTTCGTAAGCTGTAATGCA
AGTAGCGTATGCGCTCACGCAACTGGTCCAGAACCTTGACCGAACGCAGCGGTGGTAACGGCGCAGTGGC
GGTTTTCATGGCTTGTTATGACTGTTTTTTTGGGGTACAGTCTATGCCTCGGGCATCCAAGCAGCAAGCG
CGTTACGCCGTGGGTCGATGTTTGATGTTATGGAGCAGCAACGATGTTACGCAGCAGGGCAGTCGCCCTA
AAACAAAGTTAAACATTATGAGGGAAGCGGTGATCGCCGAAGTATCGACTCAACTATCAGAGGTAGTTGG
CGTCATCGAGCGCCATCTCGAACCGACGTTGCTGGCCGTACATTTGTACGGCTCCGCAGTGGATGGCGGC
CTGAAGCCACACAGTGATATTGATTTGCTGGTTACGGTGACCGTAAGGCTTGATGAAACAACGCGGCGAG
CTTTGATCAACGACCTTTTGGAAACTTCGGCTTCCCCTGGAGAGAGCGAGATTCTCCGCGCTGTAGAAGT
CACCATTGTTGTGCACGACGACATCATTCCGTGGCGTTATCCAGCTAAGCGCGAACTGCAATTTGGAGAA
TGGCAGCGCAATGACATTCTTGCAGGTATCTTCGAGCCAGCCACGATCGACATTGATCTGGCTATCTTGC
TGACAAAAGCAAGAGAACATAGCGTTGCCTTGGTAGGTCCAGCGGCGGAGGAACTCTTTGATCCGGTTCC
TGAACAGGATCTATTTGAGGCGCTAAATGAAACCTTAACGCTATGGAACTCGCCGCCCGACTGGGCTGGC
GATGAGCGAAATGTAGTGCTTACGTTGTCCCGCATTTGGTACAGCGCAGTAACCGGCAAAATCGCGCCGA
AGGATGTCGCTGCCGACTGGGCAATGGAGCGCCTGCCGGCCCAGTATCAGCCCGTCATACTTGAAGCTAG
ACAGGCTTATCTTGGACAAGAAGAAGATCGCTTGGCCTCGCGCGCAGATCAGTTGGAAGAATTTGTCCAC
TACGTGAAAGGCGAGATCACCAAGGTAGTCGGCAAATAACCCTCGAGCCACCCATGACCAAAATCCCTTA
ACGTGAGTTACGCGTCGTTCCACTGAGCGTCAGACCCCGTAGAAAAGATCAAAGGATCTTCTTGAGATCC
TTTTTTTCTGCGCGTAATCTGCTGCTTGCAAACAAAAAAACCACCGCTACCAGCGGTGGTTTGTTTGCCG
GATCAAGAGCTACCAACTCTTTTTCCGAAGGTAACTGGCTTCAGCAGAGCGCAGATACCAAATACTGTCC
TTCTAGTGTAGCCGTAGTTAGGCCACCACTTCAAGAACTCTGTAGCACCGCCTACATACCTCGCTCTGCT
AATCCTGTTACCAGTGGCTGCTGCCAGTGGCGATAAGTCGTGTCTTACCGGGTTGGACTCAAGACGATAG
TTACCGGATAAGGCGCAGCGGTCGGGCTGAACGGGGGGTTCGTGCACACAGCCCAGCTTGGAGCGAACGA
CCTACACCGAACTGAGATACCTACAGCGTGAGCATTGAGAAAGCGCCACGCTTCCCGAAGGGAGAAAGGC
GGACAGGTATCCGGTAAGCGGCAGGGTCGGAACAGGAGAGCGCACGAGGGAGCTTCCAGGGGGAAACGCC
TGGTATCTTTATAGTCCTGTCGGGTTTCGCCACCTCTGACTTGAGCGTCGATTTTTGTGATGCTCGTCAG
GGGGGCGGAGCCTATGGAAAAACGCCAGCAACGCGGCCTTTTTACGGTTCCTGGCCTTTTGCTGGCCTTT
TGCTCACATGTTCTTTCCTGCGTTATCCCCTGATTCTGTGGATAACCGTATTACCGCCTTTGAGTGAGCT
GATACCGCTCGCCGCAGCCGAACGACCGAGCGCAGCGAGTCAGTGAGCGAGGAAGCGGAAGAGCGCCCAA
TACGCAAACCGCCTCTCCCCGCGCGTTGGCCGATTCATTAATGCAGCTGGCACGACAGGTTTCCCGACTG
GAAAGCGGGCAGTGAGCGCAACGCAATTAATACGCGTACCGCTAGCCAGGAAGAGTTTGTAGAAACGCAA
AAAGGCCATCCGTCAGGATGGCCTTCTGCTTAGTTTGATGCCTGGCAGTTTATGGCGGGCGTCCTGCCCG
CCACCCTCCGGGCCGTTGCTTCACAACGTTCAAATCCGCTCCCGGCGGATTTGTCCTACTCAGGAGAGCG
TTCACCGACAAACAACAGATAAAACGAAAGGCCCAGTCTTCCGACTGAGCCTTTCGTTTTATTTGATGCC
TGGCAGTTCCCTACTCTCGCGTTAACGCTAGCATGG
