>Addgene plasmid #48603 | pFUSB4_TGGT | addgene partial sequence | sequence record 73073 | pCR8_F1 5'-ttgatgcctggcagttccct-3'
TTGTAAAACGACGGCCAGTCTTAAGCGTCTCATGGCCTGACCCCGGACCAAGTGGTGGCTATCGCCAGCA
ACGGTGGCGGCAAGCAAGCGCTCGAAACGGTGCAGCGGCTGTTGCCGGTGCTGTGCCAGGACCATGGCCT
GACCCCGGACCAAGTGGTGGCTATCGCCAGCAACAATGGCGGCAAGCAAGCGCTCGAAACGGTGCAGCGG
CTGTTGCCGGTGCTGTGCCAGGACCATGGCCTGACCCCGGACCAAGTGGTGGCTATCGCCAGCAACAATG
GCGGCAAGCAAGCGCTCGAAACGGTGCAGCGGCTGTTGCCGGTGCTGTGCCAGGACCATGGCCTGACCCC
GGACCAAGTGGTGGCTATCGCCAGCAACGGTGGCGGCAAGCAAGCGCTCGAAACGGTGCAGCGGCTGTTG
CCGGTGCTGTGCCAGGACCATGGCCTGACCCCGGACCAAGTGGTGGCTATCGAGACGTCTAGACCAGCCA
GGACAGAAATGCCTCGACTTCGCTGCTACCCAAGGTTGCCGGGTGACGCACACCGTGGAAACGGATGAAG
GCACGAACCCAGTGGACATAAGCCTGTTCGGTTCGTAAGCTGTAATGCAAGTAGCGTATGCGCTCACGCA
ACTGGTCCAGAACCTTGACCGAACGCAGCGGTGGTAACGGCGCAGTGGCGGTTTTCATGGCTTGTTATGA
CTGTTTTTTTGGGGTACAGTCTATGCCTCGGGCATCCAAGCAGCAAGCGCGTTACGCCGTGGGTCGATGT
TTGATGTTATGGAGCAGCAACGATGTTACGCAGCAGGGCAGTCGCCCTAAAACAAAGTTAAACATTATGA
GGGAAGCGGTGATCGCCGAAGTATCGACTCAACTATCAGAGGTAGTTGGCGTCATCGAGCGCCATCTCGA
ACCGACGTTGCTGGCCGTACATTTGTACGGCTCC
